>Addgene plasmid #139884 | pBEL2009 | addgene full sequence | sequence record 309661 | Addgene NGS Result
TACGAAACACGGAAACCGAAGACCATTCATGTTGTTGCTCAGGTCGCAGACGTTTTGCAGCAGCAGTCGC
TTCACGTTCGCTCGCGTATCGGTGATTCATTCTGCTAACCAGTAAGGCAACCCCGCCAGCCTAGCCGGGT
CCTCAACGACAGGAGCACGATCATGCGCACCCGTGGCCAGGACCCAACGCTGCCCGAGATCTCGATCCCG
CGAAATTAATACGACTCACTATAGGGAGACCACAACGGTTTCCCTCTAGAAATAATTTTGTTTAACTTTA
AGAAGGAGATATACATATGGCTCTTAACACACCACAAATTACGCCGACAAAAAAGATAACAGTGAGGGCA
ATCGGCGAGGAACTGCCGCGTGGTGATTACCAACGTTGCCCGCAATGTGACATGCTGTTTAGCCTGCCCG
AGATAAATTCTCATCAAAGTGCCTATTGTCCGCGCTGTCAGGCAAAAATTCGTGACGGGCGCGACTGGTC
GCTAACGCGCCTGGCGGCAATGGCCTTCACCATGCTGTTGCTTATGCCGTTTGCCTGGGGCGAACCGCTG
TTGCATATCTGGCTGTTAGGCATTCGTATTGACGCCAACGTTATGCAAGGCATCTGGCAAATGACCAAAC
AGGGCGATGCGATAACGGGGTCGATGGTCTTTTTCTGCGTTATTGGTGCCCCGCTCATTCTGGTGACCTC
CATAGCTTATTTATGGTTTGGTAACCGACTGGGAATGAATTTACGTCCGGTACTGCTGATGCTTGAGCGA
CTTAAAGAGTGGGTAATGCTCGATATCTACCTGGTCGGCATTGGCGTTGCTTCTATAAAGGTACAGGATT
ATGCCCATATCCAGGCTGGTGTCGGCTTGTTCTCTTTTGTGGCGTTGGTGATTTTAACGACGGTGACGTT
GTCACATCTTAATGTCGAAGAACTGTGGGAGCGATTTTATCCGCAGCGCCCCGCTACGCGTAGGGACGAG
AAACTTCGTGTCTGCCTAGGGTGCCATTTTACCGGCTATCCAGATCAGCGTGGTCGCTGCCCGCGTTGCC
ATATCCCGCTACGCCTGCGTCGCCGTCATAGTCTGCAAAAATGCTGGGCGGCGCTGTTAGCGTCAATCGT
TTTATTGTTACCTGCCAACCTGTTGCCTATTTCTATCATTTATCTGAACGGAGGACGGCAGGAAGATACA
ATTCTTTCCGGAATTATGTCGCTGGCAAGTAGCAACATTGCGGTTGCAGGAATCGTGTTTATCGCCAGTA
TTCTGGTCCCGTTTACTAAAGTGATCGTCATGTTCACTTTACTGTTGAGCATTCATTTTAAATGCCAGCA
AGGTTTACGCACACGCATTCTGTTACTGCGGATGGTGACCTGGATTGGTCGCTGGTCGATGCTCGACCTG
TTTGTCATATCTTTAACCATGTCGCTGATTAATCGCGATCAGATCCTCGCTTTTACTATGGGACCGGCTG
CGTTTTATTTCGGCGCAGCGGTAATTTTGACTATTCTTGCTGTGGAATGGCTGGACAGCCGCTTACTTTG
GGATGCACATGAGTCAGGAAACGCCCGCTTCGACGACTGAAGCGCAGATTAAAAATAAACGCCGTATCTC
ACCTTTCTGGCTGCTGCCGTTCATCGCGCTAATGATTGCCAGTTGGCTGATTTGGGACAGTTATCAGGAC
CGGGGTAATACCGTCACCATCGACTTTATGTCGGCGGATGGTATTGTTCCAGGCCGTACGCCTGTTCGTT
ATCAGGGCGTTGAAGTCGGAACAGTGCAGGACATCAGCCTCAGCGACGATCTTCGTAAGATTGAAGTCAA
GGTCAGCATCAAGTCCGATATGAAAGATGCGCTGCGCGAAGAGACTCAGTTCTGGCTGGTGACGCCAAAA
GCATCGTTGGCAGGTGTCTCCGGGCTGGACGCCCTCGTCGGTGGGAACTATATCGGCATGATGCCGGGTA
AAGGTAAAGAGCAGGATCACTTTGTCGCACTCGATACCCAACCGAAATATCGGCTGGACAATGGCGATCT
GATGATCCACCTGCAAGCCCCCGATCTCGGTTCGCTGAACAGCGGTTCATTGGTCTATTTCCGCAAGATC
CCGGTGGGAAAAGTCTACGACTATGCCATCAATCCCAACAAGCAAGGCGTGGTGATTGATGTCCTGATCG
AGCGGCGTTTTACCGATCTGGTGAAAAAAGGTAGCCGTTTCTGGAACGTTTCCGGCGTTGATGCCAACGT
CAGTATCAGTGGCGCGAAGGTGAAACTGGAAAGCCTGGCGGCACTGGTTAACGGTGCGATTGCCTTCGAT
TCACCAGAAGAGTCGAAACCTGCCGAGGCGGAAGATACCTTTGGTCTGTATGAAGATCTGGCCCACAGCC
AGCGTGGCGTAATAATAAAACTGGAACTGCCGAGTGGGGCCGGATTAACCGCCGACTCGACGCCGTTAAT
GTATCAGGGGCTGGAAGTCGGACAGCTGACTAAACTGGATTTAAATCCTGGTGGTAAAGTCACAGGGGAA
ATGACCGTTGATCCCAGCGTCGTTACCCTGCTTCGTGAAAATACCCGCATCGAATTACGCAACCCGAAAT
TATCCCTTAGCGATGCTAATCTCAGCGCCCTGCTGACCGGCAAAACCTTCGAGCTGGTGCCCGGCGATGG
CGAGCCACGCAAAGAGTTCGTTGTTGTGCCAGGCGAAAAAGCACTGCTGCATGAACCTGATGTTCTGACG
CTGACCCTGACCGCGCCGGAAAGTTACGGTATTGATGCGGGTCAGCCGCTCATTCTTCACGGCGTGCAGG
TAGGCCAGGTTATCGATCGTAAACTCACCAGCAAAGGCGTCACCTTTACCGTCGCCATCGAGCCTCAGCA
TCGCGAACTGGTAAAAGGCGATAGCAAATTTGTCGTCAACAGCCGTGTCGATGTGAAGGTGGGGCTGGAT
GGCGTTGAGTTTCTCGGTGCCAGCGCCTCAGAATGGATCAATGGCGGGATACGTATTCTGCCGGGCGATA
AAGGTGAGATGAAAGCCAGCTATCCACTGTATGCCAATTTGGAAAAAGCGCTGGAGAACAGCCTTAGCGA
TTTACCCACCACAACCGTGAGTTTGAGTGCAGAGACGCTGCCGGATGTGCAGGCAGGATCGGTAGTGCTG
TACCGTAAATTTGAAGTTGGTGAAGTGATTACCGTGCGTCCGCGAGCTAACGCGTTTGATATCGATCTGC
ATATTAAGCCGGAGTATCGCAACCTTCTGACCAGCAATAGCGTGTTCTGGGCAGAAGGCGGGGCGAAAGT
TCAGCTGAATGGTAGTGGTCTGACCGTACAGGCATCCCCGCTCTCCAGAGCATTAAAGGGAGCCATTAGC
TTCGACAACCTCAGCGGTGCCAGCGCCAGTCAGCGTAAAGGCGATAAGCGTATTCTGTATGCTTCCGAAA
CAGCGGCCCGTGCGGTTGGCTTAAGCATTATTGTTGAAGCGCCGGAAGCCGGTTCGTTAGGCATCGGTAC
GCCTGTGCTGTTCCGTGGTCTGGAAGTCGGTACGGTTACAGGAATGACGCTGGGGACATTGTCAGATCGC
GTGATGATTGCGATGCGCATCAGTAAACGCTATCAACACCTGGTGCGTAACAATTCCGTCTTCTGGTTGG
CATCGGGTTACAGTCTGGACTTTGGTCTGACGGGCGGCGTAGTGAAAACCGGCACCTTTAACCAGTTTAT
CCGTGGCGGCATCGCCTTCGCCACGCCTCCGGGTACGCCACTGGCACCGAAAGCCCAGGAAGGCAAACAC
TTCCTGTTGCAGGAAAGTGAACCGAAAGAGTGGCGTGAATGGGGAACTGCGCTTCCCAAATAATGCCCAC
CTCGAGCAGATCCGGCTGCTAACAAAGCCCGAAAGGAAGCTGAGTTGGCTGCTGCCACCGCTGAGCAATA
ACTAGCATAACCCCTTGGGGCCTCTAAACGGGTCTTGAGGGGTTTTTTGCTGAAAGGAGGAACTATATCC
GGATAATTCTTGAAGACGAAAGGGCCTCGTGATACGCCTATTTTTATAGGTTAATGTCATGATAATAATG
GTTTCTTAGACGTCAGGTGGCACTTTTCGGGGAAATGTGCGCGGAACCCCTATTTGTTTATTTTTCTAAA
TACATTCAAATATGTATCCGCTCATGAGACAATAACCCTGATAAATGCTTCAATAATATTGAAAAAGGAA
GAGTATGAGTATTCAACATTTCCGTGTCGCCCTTATTCCCTTTTTTGCGGCATTTTGCCTTCCTGTTTTT
GCTCACCCAGAAACGCTGGTGAAAGTAAAAGATGCTGAAGATCAGTTGGGTGCACGAGTGGGTTACATCG
AACTGGATCTCAACAGCGGTAAGATCCTTGAGAGTTTTCGCCCCGAAGAACGTTTTCCAATGATGAGCAC
TTTTAAAGTTCTGCTATGTGGCGCGGTATTATCCCGTGTTGACGCCGGGCAAGAGCAACTCGGTCGCCGC
ATACACTATTCTCAGAATGACTTGGTTGAGTACTCACCAGTCACAGAAAAGCATCTTACGGATGGCATGA
CAGTAAGAGAATTATGCAGTGCTGCCATAACCATGAGTGATAACACTGCGGCCAACTTACTTCTGACAAC
GATCGGAGGACCGAAGGAGCTAACCGCTTTTTTGCACAACATGGGGGATCATGTAACTCGCCTTGATCGT
TGGGAACCGGAGCTGAATGAAGCCATACCAAACGACGAGCGTGACACCACGATGCCTGCAGCAATGGCAA
CAACGTTGCGCAAACTATTAACTGGCGAACTACTTACTCTAGCTTCCCGGCAACAATTAATAGACTGGAT
GGAGGCGGATAAAGTTGCAGGACCACTTCTGCGCTCGGCCCTTCCGGCTGGCTGGTTTATTGCTGATAAA
TCTGGAGCCGGTGAGCGTGGGTCTCGCGGTATCATTGCAGCACTGGGGCCAGATGGTAAGCCCTCCCGTA
TCGTAGTTATCTACACGACGGGGAGTCAGGCAACTATGGATGAACGAAATAGACAGATCGCTGAGATAGG
TGCCTCACTGATTAAGCATTGGTAACTGTCAGACCAAGTTTACTCATATATACTTTAGATTGATTTAAAA
CTTCATTTTTAATTTAAAAGGATCTAGGTGAAGATCCTTTTTGATAATCTCATGACCAAAATCCCTTAAC
GTGAGTTTTCGTTCCACTGAGCGTCAGACCCCGTAGAAAAGATCAAAGGATCTTCTTGAGATCCTTTTTT
TCTGCGCGTAATCTGCTGCTTGCAAACAAAAAAACCACCGCTACCAGCGGTGGTTTGTTTGCCGGATCAA
GAGCTACCAACTCTTTTTCCGAAGGTAACTGGCTTCAGCAGAGCGCAGATACCAAATACTGTCCTTCTAG
TGTAGCCGTAGTTAGGCCACCACTTCAAGAACTCTGTAGCACCGCCTACATACCTCGCTCTGCTAATCCT
GTTACCAGTGGCTGCTGCCAGTGGCGATAAGTCGTGTCTTACCGGGTTGGACTCAAGACGATAGTTACCG
GATAAGGCGCAGCGGTCGGGCTGAACGGGGGGTTCGTGCACACAGCCCAGCTTGGAGCGAACGACCTACA
CCGAACTGAGATACCTACAGCGTGAGCTATGAGAAAGCGCCACGCTTCCCGAAGGGAGAAAGGCGGACAG
GTATCCGGTAAGCGGCAGGGTCGGAACAGGAGAGCGCACGAGGGAGCTTCCAGGGGGAAACGCCTGGTAT
CTTTATAGTCCTGTCGGGTTTCGCCACCTCTGACTTGAGCGTCGATTTTTGTGATGCTCGTCAGGGGGGC
GGAGCCTATGGAAAAACGCCAGCAACGCGGCCTTTTTACGGTTCCTGGCCTTTTGCTGGCCTTTTGCTCA
CATGTTCTTTCCTGCGTTATCCCCTGATTCTGTGGATAACCGTATTACCGCCTTTGAGTGAGCTGATACC
GCTCGCCGCAGCCGAACGACCGAGCGCAGCGAGTCAGTGAGCGAGGAAGCGGAAGAGCGCCTGATGCGGT
ATTTTCTCCTTACGCATCTGTGCGGTATTTCACACCGCAATGGTGCACTCTCAGTACAATCTGCTCTGAT
GCCGCATAGTTAAGCCAGTATACACTCCGCTATCGCTACGTGACTGGGTCATGGCTGCGCCCCGACACCC
GCCAACACCCGCTGACGCGCCCTGACGGGCTTGTCTGCTCCCGGCATCCGCTTACAGACAAGCTGTGACC
GTCTCCGGGAGCTGCATGTGTCAGAGGTTTTCACCGTCATCACCGAAACGCGCGAGGCAGCTGCGGTAAA
GCTCATCAGCGTGGTCGTGAAGCGATTCACAGATGTCTGCCTGTTCATCCGCGTCCAGCTCGTTGAGTTT
CTCCAGAAGCGTTAATGTCTGGCTTCTGATAAAGCGGGCCATGTTAAGGGCGGTTTTTTCCTGTTTGGTC
ACTGATGCCTCCGTGTAAGGGGGATTTCTGTTCATGGGGGTAATGATACCGATGAAACGAGAGAGGATGC
TCACGATACGGGTTACTGATGATGAACATGCCCGGTTACTGGAACGTTGTGAGGGTAAACAACTGGCGGT
ATGGATGCGGCGGGACCAGAGAAAAATCACTCAGGGTCAATGCCAGCGCTTCGTTAATACAGATGTAGGT
GTTCCACAGGGTAGCCAGCAGCATCCTGCGATGCAGATCCGGAACATAATGGTGCAGGGCGCTGACTTCC
GCGTTTCCAGACTT
Features (pLannotate 1.2.2; 12 found; start..end, strand, type, name):
    217..235     +  promoter       T7 promoter: promoter for bacteriophage T7 RNA polymerase
    267..289     +  RBS            RBS: efficient ribosome binding site from bacteriophage T7 gene 10 (Olins and Rangwala, 1989)
    297..1577    +  CDS            yebS: YEBS_ECOLI - Experimental evidence at protein level: Swiss-Prot protein existence level 1. Component of a transport pathway that contributes to membrane integrity. From Escherichia coli (strain K12).
   1549..3840    +  CDS            yebT (fragment): YEBT_ECOLI - Experimental evidence at protein level: Swiss-Prot protein existence level 1. Component of a transport pathway that contributes to membrane integrity (PubMed:27795327). May directly span the intermembrane space, facilitating the transport of substrates across the periplasm (Probable). From Escherichia coli (strain K12).
   3865..3914    +  CDS            SET1 (fragment): solubility-enhancement tag derived from T7 phage gene 10B
   3922..3969    +  terminator     T7 terminator: transcription terminator for bacteriophage T7 RNA polymerase
   4100..4204    +  promoter       AmpR promoter: bla
   4205..5065    +  CDS            AmpR: β-lactamase; bla; confers resistance to ampicillin, carbenicillin, and related antibiotics
   5236..5824    +  rep_origin     ori: high-copy-number ColE1/pMB1/pBR322/pUC origin of replication
   6010..6149    -  misc_feature   bom: basis of mobility region from pBR322
   6251..6442    -  CDS            rop: Rop protein, which maintains plasmids at low copy number; rop
   6459..105     +  CDS            YPB1_ECOLX (across the origin): Protein predicted: Swiss-Prot protein existence level 4. From Escherichia coli.
