[The description below was written by a language model from this plasmid's Addgene catalogue record and pLannotate feature annotations shown in this document.]
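Description:
pBEL2009 is a bacterial expression plasmid built on the pET17b backbone and used as a complementation construct for the Escherichia coli LetAB system. It is propagated in E. coli under ampicillin selection, conferred by a β-lactamase gene with its own bla promoter, and replicates from a ColE1/pMB1-type origin. The feature table also identifies the pBR322-derived bom mobility region and a rop gene. Rop normally lowers copy number, although the catalogue entry lists the plasmid as high copy.

The insert, assembled by Gibson cloning, is the letA-letB operon, annotated under the older gene names yebS and yebT. It sits downstream of a T7 promoter and the strong ribosome binding site from phage T7 gene 10, and is followed by a T7 terminator. The two reading frames overlap slightly in the annotation, which suggests that the native operon arrangement was kept. LetA is intact, whereas LetB carries an internal deletion of residues 634–746, so yebT is detected only as a fragment. According to the record, this deletion leaves a six-ring LetB variant retaining rings 1, 2, 3, 4, 5 and 7 instead of the full set of rings. The Swiss-Prot annotations describe both proteins as components of a transport pathway that contributes to membrane integrity, with LetB possibly spanning the periplasm.

A short match to a T7 gene 10-derived solubility tag lies between the insert and the terminator. It is probably residual vector sequence, since the record does not describe any tag on the proteins. The stated purpose is complementation with LetAB carrying this shortened LetB mutant, which fits a test of how the number of LetB rings affects function.
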