Addgene plasmid #139884: pBEL2009
Purpose: Complementation plasmid for LetAB with 6 ring (rings 123457) LetB mutant
Depositing lab: Gira Bhabha & Damian Ekiert. Depositing organization: NYU Grossman School of Medicine. Publication: LetB Structure Reveals a Tunnel for Lipid Transport across the Bacterial Envelope. Isom GL, Coudray N, MacRae MR, McManus CT, Ekiert DC, Bhabha G. Cell. 2020 Apr 30;181(3):653-664.e19. doi: 10.1016/j.cell.2020.03.030. PubMed 32359438.
Backbone
  Vector backbone: pET17b
  Vector type: Bacterial Expression
Growth in bacteria
  Bacterial resistance: Ampicillin, 100 μg/mL
  Growth temperature: 37°C
  Growth strain: DH5alpha
  Copy number: High Copy
Gene/Insert
  Gene/Insert name: LetAB
  Species: E. coli
  Mutation: LetA-LetB(delta634-746)
  Cloning method: Gibson Cloning
Terms and licenses: Academic/Nonprofit Terms; Industry Terms: Not Available to Industry
Depositor comments: Please visit https://www.biorxiv.org/content/10.1101/748145v1 for bioRxiv preprint.
How to cite: pBEL2009 was a gift from Gira Bhabha & Damian Ekiert (Addgene plasmid # 139884 ; http://n2t.net/addgene:139884 ; RRID:Addgene_139884)
